>Addgene plasmid #25762 | pEN_TmiR_G13-L | depositor full sequence | sequence record 12087 | Author sequence
CTGACGGATGGCCTTTTTGCGTTTCTACAAACTCTTCCTGTTAGTTAGTTACTTAAGCTCGGGCCCCAAA
TAATGATTTTATTTTGACTGATAGTGACCTGTTCGTTGCAACAAATTGATAAGCAATGCTTTTTTATAAT
GCCAACTTTGTACAAAAAAGCAGGCTTTAAAGGAACCAATTCAGTCGACTGGATCCTTTACCACTCCCTA
TCAGTGATAGAGAAAAGTGAAAGTCGAGTTTACCACTCCCTATCAGTGATAGAGAAAAGTGAAAGTCGAG
TTTACCACTCCCTATCAGTGATAGAGAAAAGTGAAAGTCGAGTTTACCACTCCCTATCAGTGATAGAGAA
AAGTGAAAGTCGAGTTTACCACTCCCTATCAGTGATAGAGAAAAGTGAAAGTCGAGTTTACCACTCCCTA
TCAGTGATAGAGAAAAGTGAAAGTCGAGTTTACCACTCCCTATCAGTGATAGAGAAAAGTGAAAGTCGAG
CTCGGTACCCGGGTCGAGGTAGGCGTGTACGGTGGGAGGCCTATATAAGCAGAGCTCGTTTAGTGAACCG
TCAGATCGCCTGGAGACGCCATCCACGCTGTTTTGACCTCCATAGAAGACACCGGGACCGATCCAGCCTC
CGCGGCCCCGAACTAGTCGACTAGGGATAACAGGGTAATTGTTTGAATGAGGCTTCAGTACTTTACAGAA
TCGTTGCCTGCACATCTTGGAAACACTTGCTGGGATTACTTCTTCAGGTTAACCCAACAGAAGGCTCGAG
AAGGTATATTGCTGTTGACAGTGAGCGATGGGTGAGTCTGTAAAGTATTTAGTGAAGCCACAGATGTAAA
TACTTTACAGACTCACCCAGTGCCTACTGCCTCGGAATTCAAGGGGCTACTTTAGGAGCAATTATCTTGT
TTACTAAAACTGAATACCTTGCTATCTCTTTGATACATTTTTACAAAGCTGAATTAAAATGGTATAAATT
AAATCACTTTTTTCAATTGGAAGACTAATGCGTTTTCGAGATATCTAGACCCAGCTTTCTTGTACAAAGT
TGGCATTATAAGAAAGCATTGCTTATCAATTTGTTGCAACGAACAGGTCACTATCAGTCAAAATAAAATC
ATTATTTGCCATCCAGCTGCAGCTCTGGCCCGTGTCTCAAAATCTCTGATGTTACATTGCACAAGATAAA
AATATATCATCATGAACAATAAAACTGTCTGCTTACATAAACAGTAATACAAGGGGTGTTATGAGCCATA
TTCAACGGGAAACGTCGAGGCCGCGATTAAATTCCAACATGGATGCTGATTTATATGGGTATAAATGGGC
TCGCGATAATGTCGGGCAATCAGGTGCGACAATCTATCGCTTGTATGGGAAGCCCGATGCGCCAGAGTTG
TTTCTGAAACATGGCAAAGGTAGCGTTGCCAATGATGTTACAGATGAGATGGTCAGACTAAACTGGCTGA
CGGAATTTATGCCTCTTCCGACCATCAAGCATTTTATCCGTACTCCTGATGATGCATGGTTACTCACCAC
TGCGATCCCCGGAAAAACAGCATTCCAGGTATTAGAAGAATATCCTGATTCAGGTGAAAATATTGTTGAT
GCGCTGGCAGTGTCCCTGCGCCGGTTGCATTCGATTCCTGTTTGTAATTGTCCTTTTAACAGCGATCGCG
TATTTCGTCTCGCTCAGGCGCAATCACGAATGAATAACGGTTTGGTTGATGCGAGTGATTTTGATGACGA
GCGTAATGGCTGGCCTGTTGAACAAGTCTGGAAAGAAATGCATAAACTTTTGCCATTCTCACCGGATTCA
GTCGTCACTCATGGTGATTTCTCACTTGATAACCTTATTTTTGACGAGGGGAAATTAGGCCGGGAAGCCG
ATCTCGGCTTGAACGAATTGTTAGGTGGCGGTACTTGGGTCGATATCAAAGTGCATCACTTCTTCCCGTA
TGCCCAACTTTGTATAGAGAGCCACTGCGGGATCGTCACCGTAATCTGCTTGCACGTAGATCACATAAGC
ACCAAGCGCGTTGGCCTCATGCTTGAGGAGATTGATGAGCGCGGTGGCAATGCCCTGCCTCCGGTGCTCG
CCGGAGACTGCGAGATCATAGATATAGATCTCACTACGCGGCTGCTCAAACCTGGGCAGAACGTAAGCCG
CGAGAGCGCCAACAACCGCTTCTTGGTCGAAGGCAGCAAGCGCGATGAATGTCTTACTACGGAGCAAGTT
CCCGAGGTAATCGGAGTCCGGCTGATGTTGGGAGTAGGTGGCTACGTCTCCGAACTCACGACCGAAAAGA
TCAAGAGCAGCCCGCATGGATTTGACTTGGTCAGGGCCGAGCCTACATGTGCGAATGATGCCCATACTTG
AGCCACCTAACTTTGTTTTAGGGCGACTGCCCTGCTGCGTAACATCGTTGCTGCTGCGTAACATCGTTGC
TGCTCCATAACATCAAACATCGACCCACGGCGTAACGCGCTTGCTGCTTGGATGCCCGAGGCATAGACTG
TACAAAAAAACAGTCATAACAAGCCATGAAAACCGCCACTGCGCCGTTACCACCGCTGCGTTCGGTCAAG
GTTCTGGACCAGTTGCGTGAGCGCATACGCTACTTGCATTACAGTTTACGAACCGAACAGGCTTATGTCA
ACTGGGTTCGTGCCTTCATCCGTTTCCACGGTGTGCGTCACCCGGCAACCTTGGGCAGCAGCGAAGTCGA
GGCATTTCTGTCCTGGCTGGCGAACGAGCGCAAGGTTTCGGTCTCCACGCATCGTCAGGCATTGGCGGCC
TTGCTGTTCTTCTACGGCAAGGTGCTGTGCACGGATCTGCCCTGGCTTCAGGAGATCGGAAGACCTCGGC
CGTCGCGGCGCTTGCCGGTGGTGCTGACCCCGGATGAAGTGGTTCGCATCCTCGGTTTTCTGGAAGGCGA
GCATCGTTTGTTCGCCCAGGACTCTAGCTATAGTTCTAGTGGTTGGCTACTAATAGGTTGTATTGATGTT
GGACGAGTCGGAATCGCAGACCGATACCAGGATCTTGCCATCCTATGGAACTGCCTCGGTGAGTTTTCTC
CTTCATTACAGAAACGGCTTTTTCAAAAATATGGTATTGATAATCCTGATATGAATAAATTGCAGTTTCA
TTTGATGCTCGATGAGTTTTTCTAATCAGAATTGGTTAATTGGTTGTAACACTGGCAGAGCATTACGCTG
ACTTGACGGGACGGCGCAAGCTCATGACCAAAATCCCTTAACGTGAGTTTTCGTTCCACTGAGCGTCAGA
CCCCGTAGAAAAGATCAAAGGATCTTCTTGAGATCCTTTTTTTCTGCGCGTAATCTGCTGCTTGCAAACA
AAAAAACCACCGCTACCAGCGGTGGTTTGTTTGCCGGATCAAGAGCTACCAACTCTTTTTCCGAAGGTAA
CTGGCTTCAGCAGAGCGCAGATACCAAATACTGTCCTTCTAGTGTAGCCGTAGTTAGGCCACCACTTCAA
GAACTCTGTAGCACCGCCTACATACCTCGCTCTGCTAATCCTGTTACCAGTGGCTGCTGCCAGTGGCGAT
AAGTCGTGTCTTACCGGGTTGGACTCAAGACGATAGTTACCGGATAAGGCGCAGCGGTCGGGCTGAACGG
GGGGTTCGTGCACACAGCCCAGCTTGGAGCGAACGACCTACACCGAACTGAGATACCTACAGCGTGAGCT
ATGAGAAAGCGCCACGCTTCCCGAAGGGAGAAAGGCGGACAGGTATCCGGTAAGCGGCAGGGTCGGAACA
GGAGAGCGCACGAGGGAGCTTCCAGGGGGAAACGCCTGGTATCTTTATAGTCCTGTCGGGTTTCGCCACC
TCTGACTTGAGCGTCGATTTTTGTGATGCTCGTCAGGGGGGCGGAGCCTATGGAAAAACGCCAGCAACGC
GGCCTTTTTACGGTTCCTGGCCTTTTGCTGGCCTTTTGCTCACATGTTCTTTCCTGCGTTATCCCCTGAT
TCTGTGGATAACCGTATTACCGCTAGCATGGATCTCGGGGACGTCTAACTACTAAGCGAGAGTAGGGAAC
TGCCAGGCATCAAATAAAACGAAAGGCTCAGTCGGAAGACTGGGCCTTTCGTTTTATCTGTTGTTTGTCG
GTGAACGCTCTCCTGAGTAGGACAAATCCGCCGGGAGCGGATTTGAACGTTGTGAAGCAACGGCCCGGAG
GGTGGCGGGCAGGACGCCCGCCATAAACTGCCAGGCATCAAACTAAGCAGAAGGCCATC
Features (pLannotate 1.2.2; 15 found; start..end, strand, type, name):
     67..166     +  protein_bind   attL1: mutant version of attL; recombination site for the Gateway® LR reaction LR Clonase™
    205..475     +  protein_bind   tetracycline response element: contains seven copies of the tetracycline operator tetO tetracycline repressor TetR
    486..503     +  misc_feature   MCS (fragment): pUC18/19 multiple cloning site
    508..546     +  promoter       minimal CMV promoter: human cytomegalovirus (CMV) immediate early promoter
    673..766     +  ncRNA          5' miR-30a: sequence upstream of the 71-nt precursor of the human miR-30a microRNA (Zeng et al., 2002) miRNA
    878..990     +  ncRNA          3' miR-30a: sequence downstream of the 71-nt precursor of the human miR-30a microRNA (Zeng et al., 2002) miRNA
   1029..1128    -  protein_bind   attL2: mutant version of attL; recombination site for the Gateway® LR reaction LR Clonase™
   1251..1877    +  CDS            KanR (fragment): aminoglycoside phosphotransferase; aph(3')-Ia; confers resistance to kanamycin in bacteria or G418 (Geneticin®) in eukaryotes
   1911..2444    -  CDS            GmR: gentamycin acetyltransferase; aacC1; confers resistance to gentamycin
   2633..2661    -  promoter       Pc promoter: intI1 (promoter lies within the coding sequence); class 1 integron promoter
   2639..2986    -  CDS            YPR2_ECOLX (fragment): Protein predicted: Swiss-Prot protein existence level 4. From Escherichia coli.
   2991..3175    +  CDS            KanR (fragment): aminoglycoside phosphotransferase; aph(3')-Ia; confers resistance to kanamycin in bacteria or G418 (Geneticin®) in eukaryotes
   3318..3906    +  rep_origin     ori: high-copy-number ColE1/pMB1/pBR322/pUC origin of replication
   4074..4117    -  terminator     rrnB T1 terminator: Escherichia coli rrnB; transcription terminator T1 from the E. coli rrnB gene
   4249..17      +  terminator     rrnB T2 terminator (across the origin): transcription terminator T2 from the E. coli rrnB gene
