[The description below was written by a language model from this plasmid's Addgene catalogue record and pLannotate feature annotations shown in this document.]
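Description:
pEN_TmiR_G13-L is a Gateway entry vector built on the pENTR1A-Gent backbone. It carries a tetracycline-regulated, microRNA-based shRNA cassette targeting mouse G alpha 13. It is propagated in E. coli from a high-copy ColE1/pUC-type origin and selected with gentamicin. The feature table shows an intact gentamicin acetyltransferase gene (aacC1) with a class 1 integron Pc promoter, sitting between two fragments of the kanamycin resistance gene. This suggests that the gentamicin cassette was inserted into, and disrupts, the original pENTR kanamycin marker. The rrnB T1 and T2 terminators lie upstream of the cloning region and insulate it from read-through transcription from the backbone.

The payload lies between attL1 and attL2. A tetracycline response element with seven tetO copies is joined to a minimal CMV promoter, forming the TRE promoter. Downstream are the 5' and 3' flanking sequences of human miR-30a, which bracket the shRNA stem-loop containing the 22-nt G alpha 13 targeting sequence. Because the hairpin sits in a miR-30 context, a Pol II transcript can be processed by the endogenous microRNA pathway into a mature silencing RNA. The TRE makes expression depend on a tetracycline-controlled transactivator supplied elsewhere.

An LR recombination can move the whole TRE–miR-shRNA unit through the attL sites into a compatible destination vector. The associated publication describes a single lentiviral vector platform for conditional RNA interference and coordinated transgene expression, so the likely use is building inducible lentiviral constructs for G alpha 13 knockdown in mouse cells. The depositor notes that the sequenced plasmid lacks an expected SpeI site.
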