Addgene plasmid #25762: pEN_TmiR_G13-L
Purpose: Entry vector with TRE promoter driving mouse G alpha 13 miR30-based shRNA.
Depositing lab: Iain Fraser. Depositing organization: California Institute of Technology. Publication: A single lentiviral vector platform for microRNA-based conditional RNA interference and coordinated transgene expression. Shin KJ, Wall EA, Zavzavadjian JR, Santat LA, Liu J, Hwang JI, Rebres R, Roach T, Seaman W, Simon MI, Fraser ID. Proc Natl Acad Sci U S A. 2006 Sep 12. 103(37):13759-64. 10.1073/pnas.0606179103 PubMed 16945906.
Backbone
  Vector backbone: pENTR1A-Gent
  Backbone manufacturer: ATCC 10326362
  Backbone size w/o insert (bp): 4259
  Vector type: Entry vector
Growth in bacteria
  Bacterial resistance: Gentamicin, 10 μg/mL
  Growth temperature: 37°C
  Growth strain: Top10
  Growth instructions: Top10
  Copy number: Unknown
Gene/Insert
  Gene/Insert name: G alpha 13 miR-shRNA
  Species: M. musculus (mouse)
  Insert size (bp): 22
  Cloning method: Restriction Enzyme; 5′ cloning site attL1 (not destroyed); 3′ cloning site attL2 (not destroyed)
  Sequencing primers: 5′ pCEP-fwd; 3′ n/a
Resource information
  A portion of this plasmid was derived from a plasmid made by: TRE promoter- David Anderson, Caltech; miR30- Greg Hannon, CSHL
Terms and licenses: Academic/Nonprofit Terms; Industry Terms: Not Available to Industry
Depositor comments: Entry vector with TRE-driven G alpha 13 miR-shRNA G alpha 13 miR-shRNA: CTGGGTGAGTCTGTAAAGTATT Addgene sequence shows that this plasmid is missing the SpeI site.
How to cite: pEN_TmiR_G13-L was a gift from Iain Fraser (Addgene plasmid # 25762 ; http://n2t.net/addgene:25762 ; RRID:Addgene_25762)
