>Addgene plasmid #25762 | pEN_TmiR_G13-L | addgene partial sequence | sequence record 31789 | 25762 with pCEP-fwd
CGCTGTTTTGACCTCCATAGAAGACACCGGGACCGATCCAGCCTCCGCGGCCCCGAATCTAGTCGACTAG
GGATAACAGGGTAATTGTTTGAATGAGGCTTCAGTACTTTACAGAATCGTTGCCTGCACATCTTGGAAAC
ACTTGCTGGGATTACTTCTTCAGGTTAACCCAACAGAAGGCTCGAGAAGGTATATTGCTGTTGACAGTGA
GCGATGGGTGAGTCTGTAAAGTATTTAGTGAAGCCACAGATGTAAATACTTTACAGACTCACCCAGTGCC
TACTGCCTCGGAATTCAAGGGGCTACTTTAGGAGCAATTATCTTGTTTACTAAAACTGAATACCTTGCTA
TCTCTTTGATACATTTTTACAAAGCTGAATTAAAATGGTATAAATTAAATCACTTTTTTCAATTCGCGGC
CGCACTCGAGATATCTAGACCCAGCTTTCTTGTACAAAGTTGGCATTATAAGAAAGCATTGCTTATCAAT
TTGTTGCAACGAACAGGTCACTATCAGTCAAAATAAAATCATTATTTGCCATCCAGCTGCAGCTCTGGCC
CGTGTCTCAAAATCTCTGATGTTACATTGCACAAGATAAAAATATATCATCATGAACAATAAAACTGTCT
GCTTACATAAACAGTAATACAAGGGGTGTTATGAGCCATATTCAACGGGAAACGTCGAGGCCGCGATTAA
ATTCCAACATGGATGCTGATTTATATGGGTATAAATGGGCTCGCGATAATGTCGGGCAATCAGGTGCGAC
AATCTATCGCTTGTATGGGAAGCCCGATGCGCCAGAGTTGTTTCTGAAACATGGC
